>Addgene plasmid #146441 | pCIneo-lambdaN-HA-HsTNRC6A-delMID2_H | depositor full sequence | sequence record 288886 | Full Sequence
TCAATATTGGCCATTAGCCATATTATTCATTGGTTATATAGCATAAATCAATATTGGCTATTGGCCATTG
CATACGTTGTATCTATATCATAATATGTACATTTATATTGGCTCATGTCCAATATGACCGCCATGTTGGC
ATTGATTATTGACTAGTTATTAATAGTAATCAATTACGGGGTCATTAGTTCATAGCCCATATATGGAGTT
CCGCGTTACATAACTTACGGTAAATGGCCCGCCTGGCTGACCGCCCAACGACCCCCGCCCATTGACGTCA
ATAATGACGTATGTTCCCATAGTAACGCCAATAGGGACTTTCCATTGACGTCAATGGGTGGAGTATTTAC
GGTAAACTGCCCACTTGGCAGTACATCAAGTGTATCATATGCCAAGTCCGCCCCCTATTGACGTCAATGA
CGGTAAATGGCCCGCCTGGCATTATGCCCAGTACATGACCTTACGGGACTTTCCTACTTGGCAGTACATC
TACGTATTAGTCATCGCTATTACCATGGTGATGCGGTTTTGGCAGTACACCAATGGGCGTGGATAGCGGT
TTGACTCACGGGGATTTCCAAGTCTCCACCCCATTGACGTCAATGGGAGTTTGTTTTGGCACCAAAATCA
ACGGGACTTTCCAAAATGTCGTAACAACTGCGATCGCCCGCCCCGTTGACGCAAATGGGCGGTAGGCGTG
TACGGTGGGAGGTCTATATAAGCAGAGCTCGTTTAGTGAACCGTCAGATCACTAGAAGCTTTATTGCGGT
AGTTTATCACAGTTAAATTGCTAACGCAGTCAGTGCTTCTGACACAACAGTCTCGAACTTAAGCTGCAGT
GACTCTCTTAAGGTAGCCTTGCAGAAGTTGGTCGTGAGGCACTGGGCAGGTAAGTATCAAGGTTACAAGA
CAGGTTTAAGGAGACCAATAGAAACTGGGCTTGTCGAGACAGAGAAGACTCTTGCGTTTCTGATAGGCAC
CTATTGGTCTTACTGACATCCACTTTGCCTTTCTCTCCACAGGTGTCCACTCCCAGTTCAATTACAGCTC
TTAAGGCTAGAGTACTTAATACGACTCACTATAGGCTAGCCACCATGGACGCACAAACACGACGACGTGA
GCGTCGCGCTGAGAAACAAGCTCAATGGAAAGCTGCAAACCCACCGCTCGAGATGGCTTACCCATACGAT
GTTCCAGATTACGCTATGGATGCTGATTCTGCCTCCAGTTCTGAATCAGAGAGAAACATCACTATCATGG
CTTCAGGGAACACAGGTGGTGAAAAAGATGGCCTTCGGAATAGCACTGGACTTGGTTCCCAAAACAAGTT
TGTAGTTGGTAGCAGCAGCAATAATGTGGGCCATGGAAGTAGTACTGGGCCATGGGGTTTTTCCCATGGA
GCCATAATAAGCACATGTCAGGTCTCTGTGGATGCTCCTGAAAGCAAATCTGAAAGTAGCAACAATAGAA
TGAATGCTTGGGGCACTGTAAGTTCTTCATCAAATGGAGGGTTAAATCCAAGCACTTTGAATTCAGCTAG
CAACCATGGTGCCTGGCCAGTATTAGAGAACAATGGACTTGCCCTAAAAGGGCCTGTAGGGAGTGGTAGT
TCTGGCATTAATATTCAGTGCAGTACTATAGGCCAGATGCCTAACAATCAGAGTATTAACTCTAAAGTGA
GTGGTGGTTCTACCCATGGTACCTGGGGAAGCCTTCAGGAAACTTGTGAATCTGAAGTAAGTGGTACACA
GAAGGTTTCATTCAGTGGTCAACCTCAAAATATTACCACTGAAATGACTGGACCAAATAACACTACTAAC
TTTATGACCTCTAGTTTACCAAACTCCGGTTCAGTGCAGAATAATGAGCTGCCTAGTAGTAACACAGGGG
CCTGGCGTGTGAGCACAATGAATCATCCTCAGATGCAGGCTCCATCAGGTATGAATGGCACTTCCCTTTC
TCACCTTAGCAATGGAGAGTCAAAAAGTGGAGGCTCTTATGGTACTACATGGGGTGCCTATGGTTCTAAT
TACTCTGGAGACAAATGTTCAGGCCCTAATGGCCAAGCTAATGGTGACACTGTGAATGCAACTCTAATGC
AGCCTGGCGTAAATGGTCCTATGGGCACTAACTTTCAAGTTAACACAAACAAAGGAGGTGGTGTGTGGGA
ATCTGGTGCAGCAAACTCCCAGAGTACATCATGGGGAAGTGGAAATGGCGCAAATTCTGGAGGAAGTCGA
AGAGGATGGGGAACCCCTGCACAAAACACTGGCACTAATTTACCCAGCGTTGAGTGGAACAAACTGCCTA
GCAATCAGCATTCCAATGATAGTGCAAATGGCAATGGTAAGACGTTTACAAATGGATGGAAATCTACTGA
GGAAGAGGATCAGGGTTCTGCCACATCTCAGACAAATGAGCAAAGCAGTGTGTGGGCCAAAACAGGAGGT
ACAGTGGAGAGCGATGGTAGTACAGAAAGCACTGGACGCCTTGAGGAAAAAGGAACTGGGGAAAGTCAGA
GTAGAGACAGAAGAAAAATTGATCAGCACACATTACTCCAAAGCATTGTAAACAGAACTGACTTAGATCC
ACGTGTCCTGTCCAACTCTGGTTGGGGACAGACTCCTATTAAGCAGAATACTGCCTGGGATACAGAAACA
TCACCTAGAGGGGAACGAAAGACTGACAATGGGACAGAGGCCTGGGGAAGCTCTGCAACACAGACTTTTA
ACTCAGGGGCATGTATAGATAAGACTAGCCCTAATGGTAATGATACCTCATCTGTATCAGGGTGGGGCGA
TCCCAAACCTGCTCTGAGGTGGGGAGATTCCAAAGGCTCAAACTGCCAGGGGGGGTGGGAAGATGATTCT
GCTGCTACAGGAATGGTCAAGAGCAATCAGTGGGGGAATTGCAAAGAGGAGAAGGCTGCATGGAATGACT
CGCAAAAGAATAAACAGGGATGGGGTGATGGACAAAAATCAAGCCAAGGGTGGTCTGTTTCTGCCAGTGA
TAACTGGGGAGAAACTTCAAGGAATAACCATTGGGGTGAGGCCAATAAGAAATCCAGCTCAGGAGGTAGT
GACAGTGACAGGTCCGTTTCCGGTTGGAACGAACTTGGTAAAACTAGTTCTTTCACTTGGGGAAACAACA
TAAATCCAAATAATTCATCAGGATGGGATGAATCTTCTAAACCTACTCCTTCCCAGGGATGGGGAGACCC
TCCAAAGTCTAATCAGTCTCTAGGTTGGGGAGATTCGTCAAAGCCAGTCAGCTCTCCAGACTGGAACAAG
CAACAAGACATTGTTGGATCTTGGGGAATCCCACCAGCTACAGGCAAACCTCCTGGTACAGGCTGGCTGG
GGGGACCTATACCAGCCCCAGCAAAAGAAGAAGAACCCACAGGCTGGGAGGAACCATCCCCAGAATCTAT
ACGTCGCAAAATGGAGATTGATGATGGAACTTCAGCTTGGGGAGATCCAAGCAAATACAACTACAAAAAT
GTGAACATGTGGAACAAAAACGTCCCAAATGGCAACAGCCGTTCAGACCAGCAAGCACAGGTACATCAGC
TGCTAACGCCTGCAAGTGCCATCTCAAACAAAGAGGCAAGCAGTGGCTCTGGCTGGGGTGAGCCCTGGGG
GGAGCCTTCTACTCCAGCCACAACTGTGGATAATGGTACTTCAGCATGGGGTAAGCCCATAGACAGTGGT
CCCAGCTGGGGGGAACCCATTGCTGCGGCATCCAGCACATCCACGTGGGGCTCCAGCTCTGTTGGTCCAC
AAGCATTAAGCAAATCTGGGCCAAAATCTATGCAAGATGGCTGGTGTGGTGATGATATGCCATTGCCTGG
AAATCGCCCCACTGGCTGGGAAGAGGAAGAGGATGTGGAGATTGGAATGTGGAATAGTAATTCATCTCAA
GAGCTTAACTCATCTTTAAATTGGCCACCATATACAAAGAAAATGTCATCGAAGGGTCTGAGTGGCAAAA
AAAGGAGAAGGGAAAGGGGAATGATGAAAGGTGGAAACAAACAAGAAGAAGCGTGGATAAATCCATTTGT
TAAACAGTTTTCAAACATCAGTTTTTCGAGAGACTCACCAGAGGAAAATGTACAAAGCAATAAGATGGAC
CTTTCTGGAGGAATGTTACAAGACAAACGAATGGAGATAGATAAACATAGCCTAAATATTGGTGATTACA
ATCGAACGGTCGGGAAAGGCCCTGGTTCTCGGCCTCAGATTTCCAAAGAGTCTTCCATGGAGCGCAATCC
TTATTTTGATAAGGATGGCATTGTAGCAGATGAATCCCAAAACATGCAGTTTATGTCCAGTCAAAGCATG
AAGCTTCCCCCTTCAAATAGTGCACTACCTAACCAGGCCCTTGGCTCCATAGCAGGGCTGGGTATGCAAA
ACTTGAATTCTGTTAGACAGAATGGCAATCCCAGTATGTTTGGTGTTGGAAACACAGCAGCACAACCCCG
GGGCATGCAGCAGCCTCCAGCACAACCTCTTAGTTCATCTCAGCCTAATCTCCGTGCTCAAGTGCCTCCT
CCATTACTCTCCCCTCAGGTTCCAGTTTCATTGCTGAAGTATGCACCAAACAACGGTGGCCTGAATCCAC
TCTTTGGCCCTCAACAGGTAGCCATGCTGAACCAGCTATCCCAGCTAAACCAGCTTTCTCAGATCTCCCA
GTTACAGCGATTGTTAGCGCAGCAGCAAAGGGCGCAGAGTCAGAGAAGCGTGCCTTCTGGGAACCGGCCG
CAGCAAGACCAGCAGGGTCGACCTCTTAGTGTGCAGCAGCAAATGATGCAACAATCTCGTCAACTTGATC
CAAACCTGTTGGTGAAGCAGCAGACTCCACCATCTCAGCAGCAGCCACTCCATCAGCCAGCCATGAAGTC
TTTCCTTGACAATGTCATGCCCCACACTACACCTGAGCTGCAAAAAGGGCCATCACCAATAAATGCTTTC
AGCAACTTCCCTATAGGCTTGAACTCAAACTTGAATGTAAATATGGATATGAACAGTATTAAAGAGCCAC
AGTCAAGACTAAGGAAGTGGACGACAGTGGACAGCATTTCTGTGAACACATCTTTGGATCAAAACTCCAG
CAAACATGGTGCTATTTCAAGTGGTTTCAGGCTGGAAGAGTCTCCATTTGTTCCCTATGACTTTATGAAC
AGCAGTACTTCACCAGCCAGTCCTCCAGGTTCAATAGGAGATGGCTGGCCACGTGCCAAATCGCCTAACG
GCTCTAGCAGTGTTAATTGGCCACCAGAATTTCGTCCTGGTGAGCCATGGAAAGGTTATCCAAACATTGA
CCCTGAAACTGACCCTTACGTCACTCCTGGCAGTAGAATAACAAATTGGCTTGTTCTAAAAAACCTTACA
CCTCAGATCGATGGCTCAACTCTGCGCACTCTGTGCATGCAGCACGGCCCGCTGATCACATTCCACCTGA
ACCTCCCTCACGGAAATGCTCTGGTCCGCTACAGTTCAAAAGAAGAGGTAGTGGAGGCACAAAAGTCTCT
GCACATGTGTGTACTGGGGAACACTACTATTCTTGCTGAGTTTGCCAGTGAAGAGGAGATCAGTCGTTTC
TTTGCACAAAGCCAGTCTCTGACCCCTTCTCCCGGCTGGCAGTCTCTCGGGTCCAGCCAGAGCCGGCTGG
GCTCCCTCGACTGTTCCCACTCATTCTCCAGCCGGACCGATCTCAATCACTGGAATGGTGCTGGGCTGTC
GGGAACTAACTGTGGAGACCTTCACGGCACTTCACTCTGGGGGACCCCGCATTATTCCACAAGCCTGTGG
GGTCCCCCAAGCAGCAGCGACCCCCGAGGAATTAGCAGCCCATCTCCCATTAACGCTTTTCTTTCTGTTG
ACCACCTGGGTGGGGGTGGAGAGTCCATGTAAGCGGCCGCTTCCCTTTAGTGAGGGTTAATGCTTCGAGC
AGACATGATAAGATACATTGATGAGTTTGGACAAACCACAACTAGAATGCAGTGAAAAAAATGCTTTATT
TGTGAAATTTGTGATGCTATTGCTTTATTTGTAACCATTATAAGCTGCAATAAACAAGTAACAACAATTG
CATTCATTTTATGTTTCAGGTTCAGGGGGAGATGTGGGAGGTTTTTTAAAGCAAGTAAAACCTCTACAAA
TGTGGTAAAATCCGATAAGGATCGATCCGGGCTGGCGTAATAGCGAAGAGGCCCGCACCGATCGCCCTTC
CCAACAGTTGCGCAGCCTGAATGGCGAATGG
[124 nt withheld, positions 6262-6385]
C
[91 nt withheld, positions 6387-6477]
A
[49 nt withheld, positions 6479-6527]
CCTTTGACGTTGGAGTCCACGTTCTTT
[37 nt withheld, positions 6555-6591]
ACCCTATCTCGGTCTATTCTTTTGATTTATAAGGGATTTTGCCGATTTCGGCCTATTGGTTAAAAAATGA
GCTGATTTAACAAAAATTTAACGCGAATTTTAACAAAATATTAACGCTTACAATTTCCTGATGCGGTATT
TTCTCCTTACGCATCTGTGCGGTATTTCACACCGCATACGCGGATCTGCGCAGCACCATGGCCTGAAATA
ACCTCTGAAAGAGGAACTTGGTTAGGTACCTTCTGAGGCGGAAAGAACCAGCTGTGGAATGTGTGTCAGT
TAGGGTGTGGAAAGTCCCCAGGCTCCCCAGCAGGCAGAAGTATGCAAAGCATGCATCTCAATTAGTCAGC
AACCAGGTGTGGAAAGTCCCCAGGCTCCCCAGCAGGCAGAAGTATGCAAAGCATGCATCTCAATTAGTCA
GCAACCATAGTCCCGCCCCTAACTCCGCCCATCCCGCCCCTAACTCCGCCCAGTTCCGCCCATTCTCCGC
CCCATGGCTGACTAATTTTTTTTATTTATGCAGAGGCCGAGGCCGCCTCGGCCTCTGAGCTATTCCAGAA
GTAGTGAGGAGGCTTTTTTGGAGGCCTAGGCTTTTGCAAAAAGCTTGATTCTTCTGACACAACAGTCTCG
AACTTAAGGCTAGAGCCACCATGATTGAACAAGATGGATTGCACGCAGGTTCTCCGGCCGCTTGGGTGGA
GAGGCTATTCGGCTATGACTGGGCACAACAGACAATCGGCTGCTCTGATGCCGCCGTGTTCCGGCTGTCA
GCGCAGGGGCGCCCGGTTCTTTTTGTCAAGACCGACCTGTCCGGTGCCCTGAATGAACTGCAGGACGAGG
CAGCGCGGCTATCGTGGCTGGCCACGACGGGCGTTCCTTGCGCAGCTGTGCTCGACGTTGTCACTGAAGC
GGGAAGGGACTGGCTGCTATTGGGCGAAGTGCCGGGGCAGGATCTCCTGTCATCTCACCTTGCTCCTGCC
GAGAAAGTATCCATCATGGCTGATGCAATGCGGCGGCTGCATACGCTTGATCCGGCTACCTGCCCATTCG
ACCACCAAGCGAAACATCGCATCGAGCGAGCACGTACTCGGATGGAAGCCGGTCTTGTCGATCAGGATGA
TCTGGACGAAGAGCATCAGGGGCTCGCGCCAGCCGAACTGTTCGCCAGGCTCAAGGCGCGCATGCCCGAC
GGCGAGGATCTCGTCGTGACCCATGGCGATGCCTGCTTGCCGAATATCATGGTGGAAAATGGCCGCTTTT
CTGGATTCATCGACTGTGGCCGGCTGGGTGTGGCGGACCGCTATCAGGACATAGCGTTGGCTACCCGTGA
TATTGCTGAAGAGCTTGGCGGCGAATGGGCTGACCGCTTCCTCGTGCTTTACGGTATCGCCGCTCCCGAT
TCGCAGCGCATCGCCTTCTATCGCCTTCTTGACGAGTTCTTCTGAGCGGGACTCTGGGGTTCGAAATGAC
CGACCAAGCGACGCCCAACCTGCCATCACGATGGCCGCAATAAAATATCTTTATTTTCATTACATCTGTG
TGTTGGTTTTTTGTGTGAATCGATAGCGATAAGGATCCGCGTATGGTGCACTCTCAGTACAATCTGCTCT
GATGCCGCATAGTTAAGCCAGCCCCGACACCCGCCAACACCCGCTGACGCGCCCTGACGGGCTTGTCTGC
TCCCGGCATCCGCTTACAGACAAGCTGTGACCGTCTCCGGGAGCTGCATGTGTCAGAGGTTTTCACCGTC
ATCACCGAAACGCGCGAGACGAAAGGGCCTCGTGATACGCCTATTTTTATAGGTTAATGTCATGATAATA
ATGGTTTCTTAGACGTCAGGTGGCACTTTTCGGGGAAATGTGCGCGGAACCCCTATTTGTTTATTTTTCT
AAATACATTCAAATATGTATCCGCTCATGAGACAATAACCCTGATAAATGCTTCAATAATATTGAAAAAG
GAAGAGTATGAGTATTCAACATTTCCGTGTCGCCCTTATTCCCTTTTTTGCGGCATTTTGCCTTCCTGTT
TTTGCTCACCCAGAAACGCTGGTGAAAGTAAAAGATGCTGAAGATCAGTTGGGTGCACGAGTGGGTTACA
TCGAACTGGATCTCAACAGCGGTAAGATCCTTGAGAGTTTTCGCCCCGAAGAACGTTTTCCAATGATGAG
CACTTTTAAAGTTCTGCTATGTGGCGCGGTATTATCCCGTATTGACGCCGGGCAAGAGCAACTCGGTCGC
CGCATACACTATTCTCAGAATGACTTGGTTGAGTACTCACCAGTCACAGAAAAGCATCTTACGGATGGCA
TGACAGTAAGAGAATTATGCAGTGCTGCCATAACCATGAGTGATAACACTGCGGCCAACTTACTTCTGAC
AACGATCGGAGGACCGAAGGAGCTAACCGCTTTTTTGCACAACATGGGGGATCATGTAACTCGCCTTGAT
CGTTGGGAACCGGAGCTGAATGAAGCCATACCAAACGACGAGCGTGACACCACGATGCCTGTAGCAATGG
CAACAACGTTGCGCAAACTATTAACTGGCGAACTACTTACTCTAGCTTCCCGGCAACAATTAATAGACTG
GATGGAGGCGGATAAAGTTGCAGGACCACTTCTGCGCTCGGCCCTTCCGGCTGGCTGGTTTATTGCTGAT
AAATCTGGAGCCGGTGAGCGTGGGTCTCGCGGTATCATTGCAGCACTGGGGCCAGATGGTAAGCCCTCCC
GTATCGTAGTTATCTACACGACGGGGAGTCAGGCAACTATGGATGAACGAAATAGACAGATCGCTGAGAT
AGGTGCCTCACTGATTAAGCATTGGTAACTGTCAGACCAAGTTTACTCATATATACTTTAGATTGATTTA
AAACTTCATTTTTAATTTAAAAGGATCTAGGTGAAGATCCTTTTTGATAATCTCATGACCAAAATCCCTT
AACGTGAGTTTTCGTTCCACTGAGCGTCAGACCCCGTAGAAAAGATCAAAGGATCTTCTTGAGATCCTTT
TTTTCTGCGCGTAATCTGCTGCTTGCAAACAAAAAAACCACCGCTACCAGCGGTGGTTTGTTTGCCGGAT
CAAGAGCTACCAACTCTTTTTCCGAAGGTAACTGGCTTCAGCAGAGCGCAGATACCAAATACTGTTCTTC
TAGTGTAGCCGTAGTTAGGCCACCACTTCAAGAACTCTGTAGCACCGCCTACATACCTCGCTCTGCTAAT
CCTGTTACCAGTGGCTGCTGCCAGTGGCGATAAGTCGTGTCTTACCGGGTTGGACTCAAGACGATAGTTA
CCGGATAAGGCGCAGCGGTCGGGCTGAACGGGGGGTTCGTGCACACAGCCCAGCTTGGAGCGAACGACCT
ACACCGAACTGAGATACCTACAGCGTGAGCTATGAGAAAGCGCCACGCTTCCCGAAGGGAGAAAGGCGGA
CAGGTATCCGGTAAGCGGCAGGGTCGGAACAGGAGAGCGCACGAGGGAGCTTCCAGGGGGAAACGCCTGG
TATCTTTATAGTCCTGTCGGGTTTCGCCACCTCTGACTTGAGCGTCGATTTTTGTGATGCTCGTCAGGGG
GGCGGAGCCTATGGAAAAACGCCAGCAACGCGGCCTTTTTACGGTTCCTGGCCTTTTGCTGGCCTTTTGC
TCACATGGCTCGACAGATCT
Features (pLannotate 1.2.2; 19 found; start..end, strand, type, name):
    140..517     +  enhancer       CMV enhancer: human cytomegalovirus immediate early enhancer
    518..729     +  promoter       CMV promoter: human cytomegalovirus (CMV) immediate early promoter
    890..1022    +  intron         chimeric intron: chimera between introns from human β-globin and immunoglobulin heavy chain genes
   1067..1085    +  promoter       T7 promoter: promoter for bacteriophage T7 RNA polymerase
   1128..5909    +  CDS            TNRC6A (fragment): TNR6A_HUMAN - Also known as CAGH26, KIAA1460, TNRC6. Experimental evidence at protein level: Swiss-Prot protein existence level 1. Plays a role in RNA-mediated gene silencing by both micro- RNAs (miRNAs) and short interfering RNAs (siRNAs). Required for miRNA- dependent repression of translation and for siRNA-dependent endonucleolytic cleavage of complementary mRNAs by argonaute family proteins. As a scaffolding protein, associates with argonaute proteins bound to partially complementary mRNAs, and can simultaneously recruit CCR4-NOT and PAN deadenylase complexes. From Homo sapiens (Human).
   5924..5941    -  promoter       T3 promoter (fragment): promoter for bacteriophage T3 RNA polymerase
   5950..6079    -  polyA_signal   SV40 poly(A) signal: SV40 polyadenylation signal
   6099..6167    -  CDS            large T antigen (fragment): large T antigen from SV40 (simian virus 40)
   6191..6258    +  CDS            lacZα (fragment): LacZα fragment of β-galactosidase; lacZ fragment
   6262..6690    +  rep_origin     f1 ori (sequence partly withheld): f1 bacteriophage origin of replication; arrow indicates direction of (+) strand synthesis
   6718..6769    -  misc_feature   bom (fragment): basis of mobility region from pBR322
   6834..7191    +  promoter       SV40 promoter: SV40 enhancer and early promoter
   7242..8033    +  CDS            neo: KKA2_KLEPN - Also known as kan, nptII. Experimental evidence at protein level: Swiss-Prot protein existence level 1. Resistance to kanamycin, neomycin, paromomycin, ribostamycin, butirosin and gentamicin B. From Klebsiella pneumoniae.
   8100..8148    +  polyA_signal   poly(A) signal: synthetic polyadenylation signal
   8168..8222    -  misc_feature   bom (fragment): basis of mobility region from pBR322
   8324..8359    -  CDS            rop (fragment): Rop protein, which maintains plasmids at low copy number; rop
   8454..8558    +  promoter       AmpR promoter: bla
   8559..9419    +  CDS            AmpR: β-lactamase; bla; confers resistance to ampicillin, carbenicillin, and related antibiotics
   9590..10178   +  rep_origin     ori: high-copy-number ColE1/pMB1/pBR322/pUC origin of replication
