[The description below was written by a language model from this plasmid's Addgene catalogue record and pLannotate feature annotations shown in this document.]
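Description:
pCIneo-lambdaN-HA-HsTNRC6A-delMID2_H is a 10,251 nt mammalian expression plasmid built on the pCI-neo backbone. It is propagated in E. coli through a high-copy ColE1/pUC-type origin with ampicillin selection (AmpR under its own bla promoter), and it also carries an f1 origin for single-stranded DNA production. For mammalian cells, a separate cassette with the SV40 enhancer/early promoter, the neo (nptII) gene and a synthetic poly(A) signal allows G418 selection of stable transfectants.

The expression unit consists of the human CMV immediate-early enhancer and promoter followed by the chimeric β-globin/immunoglobulin intron, which generally improves transcript processing and expression, and it ends at the SV40 poly(A) signal. A T7 promoter upstream and a T3 promoter fragment downstream flank the insert. The insert is human TNRC6A (GW182), a scaffold protein of miRNA- and siRNA-mediated silencing that binds Argonaute proteins and recruits the CCR4-NOT and PAN deadenylase complexes. The "delMID2" designation indicates a deletion variant, but the record does not define the boundaries of the deletion. The sequence also carries one non-silent change, K1578E, relative to isoform 2. The plasmid name indicates N-terminal lambdaN and HA tags. These are not annotated separately in the feature table, though a short gap between the T7 promoter and the start of the annotated TNRC6A fragment could hold them.

The lambdaN peptide binds BoxB RNA hairpins, so constructs of this type are typically used in tethering assays, where the fusion protein is directed to a BoxB-containing reporter mRNA to test silencing activity independently of miRNA targeting, with HA used for detection. The record itself states only mammalian expression as the purpose. The deposited sequence may be theoretical or based on Sanger sequencing.
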