Addgene plasmid #146441: pCIneo-lambdaN-HA-HsTNRC6A-delMID2_H
Purpose: Mammalian Expression of HsTNRC6A-delMID2
Depositing lab: Elisa Izaurralde. Depositing organization: Max Planck Institute for Developmental Biology.
Backbone
  Vector backbone: pCI-neo
  Vector type: Mammalian Expression
Growth in bacteria
  Bacterial resistance: Ampicillin, 100 μg/mL
  Growth temperature: 37°C
  Growth strain: DH5alpha
  Copy number: High Copy
Gene/Insert
  Gene/Insert name: HsTNRC6A-delMID2
  Species: H. sapiens (human)
  Mutation: one non silent mutation K1578E compared to the sequence of isoform2 given by Uniprot: Q8NDV7-2
  Entrez Gene: TNRC6A (a.k.a. CAGH26, FAME6, GW1, GW182, TNRC6)
  Cloning method: Unknown
Terms and licenses: Academic/Nonprofit Terms; Industry Terms: Not Available to Industry
Depositor comments: Plasmids from this collection were made available to the research community and donated after the lab closed. Please note that the sequence provided by the depositing laboratory may be theoretical/predicted or based on Sanger sequencing results. There may be discrepancies between sequencing results obtained by Addgene and the depositor sequence. If an Addgene verified sequence is not available, please contact before placing your order to request that our lab fully sequence the plasmid.
How to cite: pCIneo-lambdaN-HA-HsTNRC6A-delMID2_H was a gift from Elisa Izaurralde (Addgene plasmid # 146441 ; http://n2t.net/addgene:146441 ; RRID:Addgene_146441)
